>Addgene plasmid #33179 | pDMG8a | depositor partial sequence | sequence record 39293 | C27H6.9 3'UTR
TTGGAAAATGTGATGTTTTTCTATAAATAAATATTCTCACAACTCTTTTTCATGTTTTATATAATACAAA
ATGCACATCAAGCAGAAAAATTTCAACATAAAGTTTACACCAGAAGTGAATTTAGGGATGAAGAGGAACC
AAATTACGTAAATACAAAAGTATCGAAACATGATAGAT
