>Addgene plasmid #33179 | pDMG8a | addgene partial sequence | sequence record 41332 | Rluc-F 5'-ccaggattcttttccaatgc-3'
GAATTTGTCAAAGTAAAAGGTCTTCATTTTTCGCAAGAAGATGCACCTGCATGAAATGGGAAAATATATC
AAATCGTTCGTTGAGCGAGTTCTCAAAAATGAACAATAATTCTAGGAGCTCTATACCGGTCTCGATATCA
CTACTAGTGTTCTAGATTGGAAAATGTGATGTTTTTCTATAAATAAATATTCTCACAACTCTTTTTCATG
TTTTATATAATACAAAATGCACATCAAGCAGAAAAATTTCAACATAAAGTTTACACCAGAAGTGAATTTA
GGGATGAAGAGGAACCAAATTACGTAAATACAAAAGTATCGAAACATGATAGATCGGCCGCTTCGAGCAG
ACATGATAAGATACATTGATGAGTTTGGACAAACCACAACTAGAATGCAGTGAAAAAAATGCTTTATTTG
TGAAATTTGTGATGCTATTGCTTTATTTGTAACCATTATAAGCTGCAATAAACAAGTTAACAACAACAAT
TGCATTCATTTTATGTTTCAGGTTCAGGGGGAGGTGTGGGAGGTTTTTTAAAGCAAGTAAAACCTCTACA
AATGTGGTAAAATCGATAAGGATCCAGGTGGCACTTTTCGGGGAAATGTGCGCGGAACCCCTATTTGTTT
ATTTTTCTAAATACATTCAAATATGTATCCGCTCATGAGACAATAACCCTGATAAATGCTTCAATAATAT
TGAAAAAGGAAGAGTATGAGTATTCAACATTTCCGTGTCGCCCTTATTCCCTTTTTTGCGGCATTTTGCC
TTCCTGTTTTTGCTCACCCAGAAACGCTGGTGAAAGTAAAAGATGCTGAAGATCAGTTGGGTGCACGAGT
GGGTTACATCGAACTGGATCTCAACAGCGGTAAGATCCTTGAGAGTTTTTCGCCCCGAAGA
