[The description below was written by a language model from this plasmid's Addgene catalogue record.]
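Description:
pDMG8a is a mammalian luciferase reporter plasmid built on the pIS1 backbone (about 4.1 kb without insert). It is propagated in E. coli as a high-copy plasmid under ampicillin selection. The record includes no feature table, so the origin of replication, the promoter driving the reporter and the polyadenylation signal are not stated. The use of an Rluc forward sequencing primer suggests that the backbone-encoded luciferase is the Renilla enzyme, although the record lists it only as "Luciferase".

The insert is the 3'UTR of the C. elegans gene C27H6.9, cloned between XbaI and EagI sites, both of which remain intact. The catalogue lists luciferase as an N-terminal fusion on the backbone. For a UTR insert, this means the nematode sequence lies downstream of the luciferase open reading frame and becomes the 3' untranslated region of the reporter transcript, not part of the protein. Regulatory elements in the UTR, such as microRNA target sites, can therefore alter mRNA stability or translation, and this is read out as a change in luciferase activity.

The associated study examined how seed-pairing stability and target-site abundance affect the proficiency of lsy-6 and other microRNAs. The construct was therefore most likely used in transfected cultured cells to measure microRNA-mediated repression of this UTR. Such assays typically compare the reporter with site-mutant versions and normalise to a co-transfected control luciferase. The record does not say which microRNA sites the UTR contains or whether this plasmid carries a wild-type or altered version of the sequence.
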