Addgene plasmid #33179: pDMG8a
Depositing lab: David Bartel. Depositing organization: Whitehead Institute for Biomedical Research. Publication: Weak seed-pairing stability and high target-site abundance decrease the proficiency of lsy-6 and other microRNAs. Garcia DM, Baek D, Shin C, Bell GW, Grimson A, Bartel DP. Nat Struct Mol Biol. 2011 Sep 11;18(10):1139-46. doi: 10.1038/nsmb.2115. PubMed 21909094.
Backbone
  Vector backbone: pIS1
  Backbone manufacturer: Addgene (#12179)
  Backbone size w/o insert (bp): 4085
  Vector type: Mammalian Expression, Luciferase
Growth in bacteria
  Bacterial resistance: Ampicillin, 100 μg/mL
  Growth temperature: 37°C
  Growth strain: DH5alpha
  Copy number: High Copy
Gene/Insert
  Gene/Insert name: C27H6.9 3'UTR
  Species: C. elegans (nematode)
  GenBank ID: NM_001129395.1
  Entrez Gene: C27H6.9 (a.k.a. C27H6.9)
  Tag / fusion protein: Luciferase (N terminal on backbone)
  Cloning method: Restriction Enzyme; 5′ cloning site XbaI (not destroyed); 3′ cloning site EagI (not destroyed)
  Sequencing primers: 5′ Rluc-F; 3′ EBV Reverse
Terms and licenses: Academic/Nonprofit Terms; Industry Terms: Not Available to Industry
How to cite: pDMG8a was a gift from David Bartel (Addgene plasmid # 33179 ; http://n2t.net/addgene:33179 ; RRID:Addgene_33179)
